Addgene plasmid #80222: non-targeting control gRNA (BRDN0001147095)
Purpose: 3rd generation lentiviral gRNA plasmid, non-targeting control gRNA
Depositing lab: John Doench & David Root. Depositing organization: Broad Institute. Publication: Optimized sgRNA design to maximize activity and minimize off-target effects of CRISPR-Cas9. Doench JG, Fusi N, Sullender M, Hegde M, Vaimberg EW, Donovan KF, Smith I, Tothova Z, Wilen C, Orchard R, Virgin HW, Listgarten J, Root DE. Nat Biotechnol. 2016 Jan 18. doi: 10.1038/nbt.3437. PubMed 26780180.
Backbone
  Vector backbone: lentiGuide-Puro
  Backbone manufacturer: Zhang Lab (Addgene plasmid # 52963)
  Vector type: Mammalian Expression, Lentiviral, CRISPR
  Selectable markers: Puromycin
Growth in bacteria
  Bacterial resistance: Ampicillin, 100 μg/mL
  Growth temperature: 37°C
  Growth strain: DH5alpha
  Copy number: High Copy
Gene/Insert
  Gene/Insert name: Non-targeting control gRNA
  gRNA/shRNA sequence: CCAATCTTGAACGTCATGTT
  Species: H. sapiens (human)
  Promoter: hU6
  Cloning method: Unknown
  Sequencing primers: 5′ U6-F; 3′ pS2-R
Terms and licenses: Academic/Nonprofit Terms; Industry Terms: Not Available to Industry
How to cite: non-targeting control gRNA (BRDN0001147095) was a gift from John Doench & David Root (Addgene plasmid # 80222 ; http://n2t.net/addgene:80222 ; RRID:Addgene_80222)
