[The description below was written by a language model from this plasmid's Addgene catalogue record and pLannotate feature annotations shown in this document.]
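Description:
The non-targeting control gRNA plasmid (BRDN0001147095) is a third-generation lentiviral CRISPR guide vector built on the lentiGuide-Puro backbone. It is propagated in E. coli as a high-copy plasmid through a ColE1/pUC-type origin with ampicillin selection (AmpR under its own bla promoter). The backbone also carries an f1 ori, an SV40 ori and poly(A) signal, and lac/T7/T3 remnants. The viral genome is transcribed in packaging cells from an RSV promoter fused to a truncated HIV-1 5' LTR, which makes expression Tat-independent. It contains the Ψ packaging signal with a partial gag sequence, the RRE for Rev-dependent nuclear export, a cPPT/CTS element, and a self-inactivating ΔU3 3' LTR. The ΔU3 deletion disables LTR promoter activity after integration.

Two expression units sit between the LTRs. A human U6 RNA polymerase III promoter drives a 20-nucleotide spacer joined to the Streptococcus pyogenes Cas9 guide RNA scaffold. The spacer is catalogued as a non-targeting control for use in human cells. Downstream, the EF-1α core promoter with its intron A expresses puromycin N-acetyltransferase, which allows puromycin selection of transduced mammalian cells. A WPRE follows to enhance transcript stability and expression. No Cas9 coding sequence is annotated in the feature table, so the nuclease must be supplied separately, for example from a Cas9-expressing cell line. The plasmid serves as a negative control alongside gene-targeting guides in the same backbone, so that effects of transduction, selection and Cas9/gRNA expression can be separated from effects of editing a specific locus. The cloning method is not recorded.
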