Features (pLannotate 1.2.2; 29 found; start..end, strand, type, name):
     14..80      +  CDS            small t antigen (fragment): SV40 (simian virus 40) small t antigen
    106..317     +  promoter       EF-1α core promoter: core promoter for human elongation factor EF-1α
    318..1256    +  intron         EF-1α intron A: intron upstream of the start codon of human EF-1α
   1278..1877    +  CDS            PuroR (fragment): puromycin N-acetyltransferase; pac from Streptomyces; confers resistance to puromycin
   1893..2481    +  misc_feature   WPRE: woodchuck hepatitis virus posttranscriptional regulatory element
   2532..2551    +  misc_feature   cPPT/CTS (fragment): central polypurine tract and central termination sequence of HIV-1
   2553..2786    +  LTR            3' LTR (ΔU3): self-inactivating 3' long terminal repeat (LTR) from HIV-1
   2864..2985    +  polyA_signal   SV40 poly(A) signal: SV40 polyadenylation signal
   3025..3160    +  rep_origin     SV40 ori: SV40 origin of replication
   3181..3199    -  promoter       T7 promoter: promoter for bacteriophage T7 RNA polymerase
   3207..3362    +  CDS            lacZα (fragment): LacZα fragment of β-galactosidase; lacZ fragment
   3367..3795    +  rep_origin     f1 ori (sequence partly withheld): f1 bacteriophage origin of replication; arrow indicates direction of (+) strand synthesis
   3848..3952    +  promoter       AmpR promoter: bla
   3953..4813    +  CDS            AmpR: β-lactamase; bla; confers resistance to ampicillin, carbenicillin, and related antibiotics
   4984..5572    +  rep_origin     ori: high-copy-number ColE1/pMB1/pBR322/pUC origin of replication
   5755..5847    +  CDS            lacI (fragment): lac repressor; lacI; The lac repressor binds to the lac operator to inhibit transcription in E. coli. This inhibition can be relieved by adding lactose or isopropyl-β-D-thiogalactopyranoside (IPTG).
   5860..5881    +  protein_bind   CAP binding site: CAP binding activates transcription in the presence of cAMP. E. coli catabolite activator protein
   5896..5926    +  promoter       lac promoter: promoter for the E. coli lac operon
   5934..5950    +  protein_bind   lac operator: The lac repressor binds to the lac operator to inhibit transcription in E. coli. This inhibition can be relieved by adding lactose or isopropyl-β-D-thiogalactopyranoside (IPTG). lac repressor encoded by lacI
   5995..6013    +  promoter       T3 promoter: promoter for bacteriophage T3 RNA polymerase
   6041..6267    +  promoter       RSV promoter: Rous sarcoma virus enhancer/promoter
   6268..6448    +  LTR            5' LTR (truncated): truncated 5' long terminal repeat (LTR) from HIV-1
   6495..6620    +  misc_feature   HIV-1 Ψ: packaging signal of human immunodeficiency virus type 1
   6604..6967    +  CDS            HIV-1 gag (fragment): gag protein from human immunodeficiency virus 1; gag
   7113..7346    +  misc_feature   RRE: The Rev response element (RRE) of HIV-1 allows for Rev-dependent mRNA export from the nucleus to the cytoplasm.
   7723..7749    +  CDS            Rev (fragment): human immunodeficiency virus 1 (HIV-1) Rev protein; rev; enhances nuclear export of unspliced and incompletely spliced viral mRNAs
   7753..7993    +  promoter       U6 promoter: RNA polymerase III promoter for human U6 snRNA
   8023..8098    +  misc_RNA       gRNA scaffold: guide RNA scaffold for the Streptococcus pyogenes CRISPR/Cas9 system
   8154..8271    +  misc_feature   cPPT/CTS: central polypurine tract and central termination sequence of HIV-1
>Addgene plasmid #80222 | non-targeting control gRNA (BRDN0001147095) | depositor full sequence | sequence record 150922 | Full Sequence
CCCGGGTGCAAAGATGGATAAAGTTTTAAACAGAGAGGAATCTTTGCAGCTAATGGACCTTCTAGGTCTT
GAAAGGAGTGGGAATTGGCTCCGGTGCCCGTCAGTGGGCAGAGCGCACATCGCCCACAGTCCCCGAGAAG
TTGGGGGGAGGGGTCGGCAATTGATCCGGTGCCTAGAGAAGGTGGCGCGGGGTAAACTGGGAAAGTGATG
TCGTGTACTGGCTCCGCCTTTTTCCCGAGGGTGGGGGAGAACCGTATATAAGTGCAGTAGTCGCCGTGAA
CGTTCTTTTTCGCAACGGGTTTGCCGCCAGAACACAGGTAAGTGCCGTGTGTGGTTCCCGCGGGCCTGGC
CTCTTTACGGGTTATGGCCCTTGCGTGCCTTGAATTACTTCCACCTGGCTGCAGTACGTGATTCTTGATC
CCGAGCTTCGGGTTGGAAGTGGGTGGGAGAGTTCGAGGCCTTGCGCTTAAGGAGCCCCTTCGCCTCGTGC
TTGAGTTGAGGCCTGGCCTGGGCGCTGGGGCCGCCGCGTGCGAATCTGGTGGCACCTTCGCGCCTGTCTC
GCTGCTTTCGATAAGTCTCTAGCCATTTAAAATTTTTGATGACCTGCTGCGACGCTTTTTTTCTGGCAAG
ATAGTCTTGTAAATGCGGGCCAAGATCTGCACACTGGTATTTCGGTTTTTGGGGCCGCGGGCGGCGACGG
GGCCCGTGCGTCCCAGCGCACATGTTCGGCGAGGCGGGGCCTGCGAGCGCGGCCACCGAGAATCGGACGG
GGGTAGTCTCAAGCTGGCCGGCCTGCTCTGGTGCCTGGCCTCGCGCCGCCGTGTATCGCCCCGCCCTGGG
CGGCAAGGCTGGCCCGGTCGGCACCAGTTGCGTGAGCGGAAAGATGGCCGCTTCCCGGCCCTGCTGCAGG
GAGCTCAAAATGGAGGACGCGGCGCTCGGGAGAGCGGGCGGGTGAGTCACCCACACAAAGGAAAAGGGCC
TTTCCGTCCTCAGCCGTCGCTTCATGTGACTCCACGGAGTACCGGGCGCCGTCCAGGCACCTCGATTAGT
TCTCGAGCTTTTGGAGTACGTCGTCTTTAGGTTGGGGGGAGGGGTTTTATGCGATGGAGTTTCCCCACAC
TGAGTGGGTGGAGACTGAAGTTAGGCCAGCTTGGCACTTGATGTAATTCTCCTTGGAATTTGCCCTTTTT
GAGTTTGGATCTTGGTTCATTCTCAAGCCTCAGACAGTGGTTCAAAGTTTTTTTCTTCCATTTCAGGTGT
CGTGACGTACGGCCACCATGACCGAGTACAAGCCCACGGTGCGCCTCGCCACCCGCGACGACGTCCCCAG
GGCCGTACGCACCCTCGCCGCCGCGTTCGCCGACTACCCCGCCACGCGCCACACCGTCGATCCGGACCGC
CACATCGAGCGGGTCACCGAGCTGCAAGAACTCTTCCTCACGCGCGTCGGGCTCGACATCGGCAAGGTGT
GGGTCGCGGACGACGGCGCCGCCGTGGCGGTCTGGACCACGCCGGAGAGCGTCGAAGCGGGGGCGGTGTT
CGCCGAGATCGGCCCGCGCATGGCCGAGTTGAGCGGTTCCCGGCTGGCCGCGCAGCAACAGATGGAAGGC
CTCCTGGCGCCGCACCGGCCCAAGGAGCCCGCGTGGTTCCTGGCCACCGTCGGAGTCTCGCCCGACCACC
AGGGCAAGGGTCTGGGCAGCGCCGTCGTGCTCCCCGGAGTGGAGGCGGCCGAGCGCGCCGGGGTGCCCGC
CTTCCTGGAGACCTCCGCGCCCCGCAACCTCCCCTTCTACGAGCGGCTCGGCTTCACCGTCACCGCCGAC
GTCGAGGTGCCCGAAGGACCGCGCACCTGGTGCATGACCCGCAAGCCCGGTGCCTGAACGCGTTAAGTCG
ACAATCAACCTCTGGATTACAAAATTTGTGAAAGATTGACTGGTATTCTTAACTATGTTGCTCCTTTTAC
GCTATGTGGATACGCTGCTTTAATGCCTTTGTATCATGCTATTGCTTCCCGTATGGCTTTCATTTTCTCC
TCCTTGTATAAATCCTGGTTGCTGTCTCTTTATGAGGAGTTGTGGCCCGTTGTCAGGCAACGTGGCGTGG
TGTGCACTGTGTTTGCTGACGCAACCCCCACTGGTTGGGGCATTGCCACCACCTGTCAGCTCCTTTCCGG
GACTTTCGCTTTCCCCCTCCCTATTGCCACGGCGGAACTCATCGCCGCCTGCCTTGCCCGCTGCTGGACA
GGGGCTCGGCTGTTGGGCACTGACAATTCCGTGGTGTTGTCGGGGAAATCATCGTCCTTTCCTTGGCTGC
TCGCCTGTGTTGCCACCTGGATTCTGCGCGGGACGTCCTTCTGCTACGTCCCTTCGGCCCTCAATCCAGC
GGACCTTCCTTCCCGCGGCCTGCTGCCGGCTCTGCGGCCTCTTCCGCGTCTTCGCCTTCGCCCTCAGACG
AGTCGGATCTCCCTTTGGGCCGCCTCCCCGCGTCGACTTTAAGACCAATGACTTACAAGGCAGCTGTAGA
TCTTAGCCACTTTTTAAAAGAAAAGGGGGGACTGGAAGGGCTAATTCACTCCCAACGAAGACAAGATCTG
CTTTTTGCTTGTACTGGGTCTCTCTGGTTAGACCAGATCTGAGCCTGGGAGCTCTCTGGCTAACTAGGGA
ACCCACTGCTTAAGCCTCAATAAAGCTTGCCTTGAGTGCTTCAAGTAGTGTGTGCCCGTCTGTTGTGTGA
CTCTGGTAACTAGAGATCCCTCAGACCCTTTTAGTCAGTGTGGAAAATCTCTAGCAGTACGTATAGTAGT
TCATGTCATCTTATTATTCAGTATTTATAACTTGCAAAGAAATGAATATCAGAGAGTGAGAGGAACTTGT
TTATTGCAGCTTATAATGGTTACAAATAAAGCAATAGCATCACAAATTTCACAAATAAAGCATTTTTTTC
ACTGCATTCTAGTTGTGGTTTGTCCAAACTCATCAATGTATCTTATCATGTCTGGCTCTAGCTATCCCGC
CCCTAACTCCGCCCATCCCGCCCCTAACTCCGCCCAGTTCCGCCCATTCTCCGCCCCATGGCTGACTAAT
TTTTTTTATTTATGCAGAGGCCGAGGCCGCCTCGGCCTCTGAGCTATTCCAGAAGTAGTGAGGAGGCTTT
TTTGGAGGCCTAGGGACGTACCCAATTCGCCCTATAGTGAGTCGTATTACGCGCGCTCACTGGCCGTCGT
TTTACAACGTCGTGACTGGGAAAACCCTGGCGTTACCCAACTTAATCGCCTTGCAGCACATCCCCCTTTC
GCCAGCTGGCGTAATAGCGAAGAGGCCCGCACCGATCGCCCTTCCCAACAGTTGCGCAGCCTGAATGGCG
AATGGG
[124 nt withheld, positions 3367-3490]
C
[91 nt withheld, positions 3492-3582]
A
[49 nt withheld, positions 3584-3632]
CCTTTGACGTTGGAGTCCACGTTCTTT
[37 nt withheld, positions 3660-3696]
ACCCTATCTCGGTCTATTCTTTTGATTTATAAGGGATTTTGCCGATTTCGGCCTATTGGTTAAAAAATGA
GCTGATTTAACAAAAATTTAACGCGAATTTTAACAAAATATTAACGCTTACAATTTAGGTGGCACTTTTC
GGGGAAATGTGCGCGGAACCCCTATTTGTTTATTTTTCTAAATACATTCAAATATGTATCCGCTCATGAG
ACAATAACCCTGATAAATGCTTCAATAATATTGAAAAAGGAAGAGTATGAGTATTCAACATTTCCGTGTC
GCCCTTATTCCCTTTTTTGCGGCATTTTGCCTTCCTGTTTTTGCTCACCCAGAAACGCTGGTGAAAGTAA
AAGATGCTGAAGATCAGTTGGGTGCACGAGTGGGTTACATCGAACTGGATCTCAACAGCGGTAAGATCCT
TGAGAGTTTTCGCCCCGAAGAACGTTTTCCAATGATGAGCACTTTTAAAGTTCTGCTATGTGGCGCGGTA
TTATCCCGTATTGACGCCGGGCAAGAGCAACTCGGTCGCCGCATACACTATTCTCAGAATGACTTGGTTG
AGTACTCACCAGTCACAGAAAAGCATCTTACGGATGGCATGACAGTAAGAGAATTATGCAGTGCTGCCAT
AACCATGAGTGATAACACTGCGGCCAACTTACTTCTGACAACGATCGGAGGACCGAAGGAGCTAACCGCT
TTTTTGCACAACATGGGGGATCATGTAACTCGCCTTGATCGTTGGGAACCGGAGCTGAATGAAGCCATAC
CAAACGACGAGCGTGACACCACGATGCCTGTAGCAATGGCAACAACGTTGCGCAAACTATTAACTGGCGA
ACTACTTACTCTAGCTTCCCGGCAACAATTAATAGACTGGATGGAGGCGGATAAAGTTGCAGGACCACTT
CTGCGCTCGGCCCTTCCGGCTGGCTGGTTTATTGCTGATAAATCTGGAGCCGGTGAGCGTGGGTCTCGCG
GTATCATTGCAGCACTGGGGCCAGATGGTAAGCCCTCCCGTATCGTAGTTATCTACACGACGGGGAGTCA
GGCAACTATGGATGAACGAAATAGACAGATCGCTGAGATAGGTGCCTCACTGATTAAGCATTGGTAACTG
TCAGACCAAGTTTACTCATATATACTTTAGATTGATTTAAAACTTCATTTTTAATTTAAAAGGATCTAGG
TGAAGATCCTTTTTGATAATCTCATGACCAAAATCCCTTAACGTGAGTTTTCGTTCCACTGAGCGTCAGA
CCCCGTAGAAAAGATCAAAGGATCTTCTTGAGATCCTTTTTTTCTGCGCGTAATCTGCTGCTTGCAAACA
AAAAAACCACCGCTACCAGCGGTGGTTTGTTTGCCGGATCAAGAGCTACCAACTCTTTTTCCGAAGGTAA
CTGGCTTCAGCAGAGCGCAGATACCAAATACTGTTCTTCTAGTGTAGCCGTAGTTAGGCCACCACTTCAA
GAACTCTGTAGCACCGCCTACATACCTCGCTCTGCTAATCCTGTTACCAGTGGCTGCTGCCAGTGGCGAT
AAGTCGTGTCTTACCGGGTTGGACTCAAGACGATAGTTACCGGATAAGGCGCAGCGGTCGGGCTGAACGG
GGGGTTCGTGCACACAGCCCAGCTTGGAGCGAACGACCTACACCGAACTGAGATACCTACAGCGTGAGCT
ATGAGAAAGCGCCACGCTTCCCGAAGGGAGAAAGGCGGACAGGTATCCGGTAAGCGGCAGGGTCGGAACA
GGAGAGCGCACGAGGGAGCTTCCAGGGGGAAACGCCTGGTATCTTTATAGTCCTGTCGGGTTTCGCCACC
TCTGACTTGAGCGTCGATTTTTGTGATGCTCGTCAGGGGGGCGGAGCCTATGGAAAAACGCCAGCAACGC
GGCCTTTTTACGGTTCCTGGCCTTTTGCTGGCCTTTTGCTCACATGTTCTTTCCTGCGTTATCCCCTGAT
TCTGTGGATAACCGTATTACCGCCTTTGAGTGAGCTGATACCGCTCGCCGCAGCCGAACGACCGAGCGCA
GCGAGTCAGTGAGCGAGGAAGCGGAAGAGCGCCCAATACGCAAACCGCCTCTCCCCGCGCGTTGGCCGAT
TCATTAATGCAGCTGGCACGACAGGTTTCCCGACTGGAAAGCGGGCAGTGAGCGCAACGCAATTAATGTG
AGTTAGCTCACTCATTAGGCACCCCAGGCTTTACACTTTATGCTTCCGGCTCGTATGTTGTGTGGAATTG
TGAGCGGATAACAATTTCACACAGGAAACAGCTATGACCATGATTACGCCAAGCGCGCAATTAACCCTCA
CTAAAGGGAACAAAAGCTGGAGCTGCAAGCTTAATGTAGTCTTATGCAATACTCTTGTAGTCTTGCAACA
TGGTAACGATGAGTTAGCAACATGCCTTACAAGGAGAGAAAAAGCACCGTGCATGCCGATTGGTGGAAGT
AAGGTGGTACGATCGTGCCTTATTAGGAAGGCAACAGACGGGTCTGACATGGATTGGACGAACCACTGAA
TTGCCGCATTGCAGAGATATTGTATTTAAGTGCCTAGCTCGATACATAAACGGGTCTCTCTGGTTAGACC
AGATCTGAGCCTGGGAGCTCTCTGGCTAACTAGGGAACCCACTGCTTAAGCCTCAATAAAGCTTGCCTTG
AGTGCTTCAAGTAGTGTGTGCCCGTCTGTTGTGTGACTCTGGTAACTAGAGATCCCTCAGACCCTTTTAG
TCAGTGTGGAAAATCTCTAGCAGTGGCGCCCGAACAGGGACTTGAAAGCGAAAGGGAAACCAGAGGAGCT
CTCTCGACGCAGGACTCGGCTTGCTGAAGCGCGCACGGCAAGAGGCGAGGGGCGGCGACTGGTGAGTACG
CCAAAAATTTTGACTAGCGGAGGCTAGAAGGAGAGAGATGGGTGCGAGAGCGTCAGTATTAAGCGGGGGA
GAATTAGATCGCGATGGGAAAAAATTCGGTTAAGGCCAGGGGGAAAGAAAAAATATAAATTAAAACATAT
AGTATGGGCAAGCAGGGAGCTAGAACGATTCGCAGTTAATCCTGGCCTGTTAGAAACATCAGAAGGCTGT
AGACAAATACTGGGACAGCTACAACCATCCCTTCAGACAGGATCAGAAGAACTTAGATCATTATATAATA
CAGTAGCAACCCTCTATTGTGTGCATCAAAGGATAGAGATAAAAGACACCAAGGAAGCTTTAGACAAGAT
AGAGGAAGAGCAAAACAAAAGTAAGACCACCGCACAGCAAGCGGCCGCTGATCTTCAGACCTGGAGGAGG
AGATATGAGGGACAATTGGAGAAGTGAATTATATAAATATAAAGTAGTAAAAATTGAACCATTAGGAGTA
GCACCCACCAAGGCAAAGAGAAGAGTGGTGCAGAGAGAAAAAAGAGCAGTGGGAATAGGAGCTTTGTTCC
TTGGGTTCTTGGGAGCAGCAGGAAGCACTATGGGCGCAGCGTCAATGACGCTGACGGTACAGGCCAGACA
ATTATTGTCTGGTATAGTGCAGCAGCAGAACAATTTGCTGAGGGCTATTGAGGCGCAACAGCATCTGTTG
CAACTCACAGTCTGGGGCATCAAGCAGCTCCAGGCAAGAATCCTGGCTGTGGAAAGATACCTAAAGGATC
AACAGCTCCTGGGGATTTGGGGTTGCTCTGGAAAACTCATTTGCACCACTGCTGTGCCTTGGAATGCTAG
TTGGAGTAATAAATCTCTGGAACAGATTTGGAATCACACGACCTGGATGGAGTGGGACAGAGAAATTAAC
AATTACACAAGCTTAATACACTCCTTAATTGAAGAATCGCAAAACCAGCAAGAAAAGAATGAACAAGAAT
TATTGGAATTAGATAAATGGGCAAGTTTGTGGAATTGGTTTAACATAACAAATTGGCTGTGGTATATAAA
ATTATTCATAATGATAGTAGGAGGCTTGGTAGGTTTAAGAATAGTTTTTGCTGTACTTTCTATAGTGAAT
AGAGTTAGGCAGGGATATTCACCATTATCGTTTCAGACCCACCTCCCAACCCCGAGGGGACCCAGAGAGG
GCCTATTTCCCATGATTCCTTCATATTTGCATATACGATACAAGGCTGTTAGAGAGATAATTAGAATTAA
TTTGACTGTAAACACAAAGATATTAGTACAAAATACGTGACGTAGAAAGTAATAATTTCTTGGGTAGTTT
GCAGTTTTAAAATTATGTTTTAAAATGGACTATCATATGCTTACCGTAACTTGAAAGTATTTCGATTTCT
TGGCTTTATATATCTTGTGGAAAGGACGAAACACCGCCAATCTTGAACGTCATGTTGTTTTAGAGCTAGA
AATAGCAAGTTAAAATAAGGCTAGTCCGTTATCAACTTGAAAAAGTGGCACCGAGTCGGTGCTTTTTTAA
GCTTGGCGTAACTAGATCTTGAGACAAATGGCAGTATTCATCCACAATTTTAAAAGAAAAGGGGGGATTG
GGGGGTACAGTGCAGGGGAAAGAATAGTAGACATAATAGCAACAGACATACAAACTAAAGAATTACAAAA
ACAAATTACAAAAATTCAAAATTTTCGGGTTTATTACAGGGACAGCAGAGATCCACTTTGGCGCCGGCTC
GAGGGGG
