>Addgene plasmid #80222 | non-targeting control gRNA (BRDN0001147095) | depositor partial sequence | sequence record 150923 | Target Sequence
CCAATCTTGAACGTCATGTT
