>Addgene plasmid #80222 | non-targeting control gRNA (BRDN0001147095) | addgene partial sequence | sequence record 189128 | hU6-F
AAAGTAATAATTTCTTGGGTAGTTTGCAGTTTTAAAATTATGTTTTAAAATGGACTATCATATGCTTACC
GTAACTTGAAAGTATTTCGATTTCTTGGCTTTATATATCTTGTGGAAAGGACGAAACACCGCCAATCTTG
AACGTCATGTTGTTTTAGAGCTAGAAATAGCAAGTTAAAATAAGGCTAGTCCGTTATCAACTTGAAAAAG
TGGCACCGAGTCGGTGCTTTTTTAAGCTTGGCGTAACTAGATCTTGAGACAAATGGCAGTATTCATCCAC
AATTTTAAAAGAAAAGGGGGGATTGGGGGGTACAGTGCAGGGGAAAGAATAGTAGACATAATAGCAACAG
ACATACAAACTAAAGAATTACAAAAACAAATTACAAAAATTCAAAATTTTCGGGTTTATTACAGGGACAG
CAGAGATCCACTTTGGCGCCGGCTCGAGGGGGCCCGGGTGCAAAGATGGATAAAGTTTTAAACAGAGAGG
AATCTTTGCAGCTAATGGACCTTCTAGGTCTTGAAAGGAGTGGGAATTGGCTCCGGTGCCCGTCAGTGGG
CAGAGCGCAC
